Addgene plasmid #221721: pCS2+-FLAG3-hsAgo2E-D
Purpose: Expression of human Ago2 with E637D mutation and N-terminal 3xFLAG tag in zebrafish embryos.
Depositing lab: David Bartel. Depositing organization: Whitehead Institute for Biomedical Research. Publication: A Seed Mismatch Enhances Argonaute2-Catalyzed Cleavage and Partially Rescues Severely Impaired Cleavage Found in Fish. Chen GR, Sive H, Bartel DP. Mol Cell. 2017 Dec 21;68(6):1095-1107.e5. doi: 10.1016/j.molcel.2017.11.032. PubMed 29272705.
Backbone
  Vector backbone: pCS2+
  Vector type: Fish expression
Growth in bacteria
  Bacterial resistance: Ampicillin, 100 μg/mL
  Growth temperature: 37°C
  Growth strain: DH5alpha
  Copy number: High Copy
Gene/Insert
  Gene/Insert name: hsAgo2E-D
  Species: H. sapiens (human)
  Mutation: E637D in active site
  Entrez Gene: AGO2 (a.k.a. CASC7, EIF2C2, LESKRES, LINC00980, PPD, Q10)
  Promoter: simian CMV IE94
  Tag / fusion protein: 3xFLAG (N terminal on insert)
  Cloning method: Gibson Cloning
  Sequencing primers: 5′ SP6 (5' of insert)
Terms and licenses: Academic/Nonprofit Terms; Industry Terms: Not Available to Industry
How to cite: pCS2+-FLAG3-hsAgo2E-D was a gift from David Bartel (Addgene plasmid # 221721 ; http://n2t.net/addgene:221721 ; RRID:Addgene_221721)
