[The description below was written by a language model from this plasmid's Addgene catalogue record and pLannotate feature annotations shown in this document.]
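Description:
pCS2+-FLAG3-hsAgo2E-D is a 6.8 kb expression plasmid built on the pCS2+ backbone and catalogued as a fish expression vector, intended for producing a mutant human Argonaute2 in zebrafish embryos. It is maintained in E. coli through a high-copy ColE1/pUC-type origin and selected with ampicillin via the β-lactamase gene. An f1 phage origin and remnants of the lac region (lac promoter and operator, CAP site, lacZα and lacI fragments) are carried over from the backbone.

The payload is the human AGO2 coding sequence with an E637D substitution in the active site, fused at its N terminus to a 3xFLAG epitope for detection or immunopurification. The automated annotation detects only a FLAG fragment immediately upstream of the AGO2 open reading frame, and it also flags a TEV protease recognition site further upstream that the catalogue entry does not mention. Transcription in vertebrate cells is driven by the simian cytomegalovirus IE94 enhancer/promoter, which runs across the plasmid's numbering origin into the insert, and transcripts are terminated by the SV40 polyadenylation signal. An SP6 promoter lies between the CMV IE94 promoter and the coding sequence, an arrangement that in pCS2+ vectors allows in vitro synthesis of sense mRNA. Whether this construct was delivered to embryos as mRNA or as DNA is not stated. T7 (partial) and T3 promoters sit downstream in the reverse orientation.

AGO2 is the catalytic core of the RNA-induced silencing complex, slicing targets complementary to its guide RNA. The associated study concerns AGO2-catalysed cleavage and its severe impairment in fish, so this active-site variant serves to test how the residue change affects slicing activity.
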