Features (pLannotate 1.2.2; 17 found; start..end, strand, type, name):
     35..53      +  promoter       SP6 promoter: promoter for bacteriophage SP6 RNA polymerase
     93..113     +  CDS            TEV site: tobacco etch virus (TEV) protease recognition and cleavage site
    165..185     +  CDS            FLAG (fragment): FLAG® epitope tag, followed by an enterokinase cleavage site
    192..2765    +  CDS            AGO2 (sequence partly withheld): AGO2_HUMAN - Also known as EIF2C2. Experimental evidence at protein level: Swiss-Prot protein existence level 1. Required for RNA-mediated gene silencing (RNAi) by the RNA- induced silencing complex (RISC). The 'minimal RISC' appears to include AGO2 bound to a short guide RNA such as a microRNA (miRNA) or short interfering RNA (siRNA). These guide RNAs direct RISC to complementary mRNAs that are targets for RISC-mediated gene silencing. The precise mechanism of gene silencing depends on the degree of complementarity between the miRNA or siRNA and its target. Binding of RISC to a perfectly comp
   2800..2817    -  promoter       T7 promoter (fragment): promoter for bacteriophage T7 RNA polymerase
   2822..2956    -  polyA_signal   SV40 poly(A) signal: SV40 polyadenylation signal
   3069..3087    -  promoter       T3 promoter: promoter for bacteriophage T3 RNA polymerase
   3132..3148    -  protein_bind   lac operator: The lac repressor binds to the lac operator to inhibit transcription in E. coli. This inhibition can be relieved by adding lactose or isopropyl-β-D-thiogalactopyranoside (IPTG). lac repressor encoded by lacI
   3156..3186    -  promoter       lac promoter: promoter for the E. coli lac operon
   3201..3222    -  protein_bind   CAP binding site: CAP binding activates transcription in the presence of cAMP. E. coli catabolite activator protein
   3235..3327    -  CDS            lacI (fragment): lac repressor; lacI; The lac repressor binds to the lac operator to inhibit transcription in E. coli. This inhibition can be relieved by adding lactose or isopropyl-β-D-thiogalactopyranoside (IPTG).
   3510..4098    -  rep_origin     ori: high-copy-number ColE1/pMB1/pBR322/pUC origin of replication
   4269..5129    -  CDS            AmpR: β-lactamase; bla; confers resistance to ampicillin, carbenicillin, and related antibiotics
   5130..5234    -  promoter       AmpR promoter: bla
   5287..5715    -  rep_origin     f1 ori (sequence partly withheld): f1 bacteriophage origin of replication; arrow indicates direction of (+) strand synthesis
   5720..5786    -  CDS            lacZα (fragment): LacZα fragment of β-galactosidase; lacZ fragment
   5793..6770    +  promoter       CMV IE94 promoter: enhancer/promoter region of simian cytomegalovirus major immediate early transcription unit IE94
>Addgene plasmid #221721 | pCS2+-FLAG3-hsAgo2E-D | addgene full sequence | sequence record 449347 | Addgene NGS Result
CGCCATTCTGCCTGGGGACGTCGGAGCAAGCTTGATTTAGGTGACACTATAGAATACAAGCTACTTGTTC
TTTTTGCAGGATCCCAACGACCGAAAACCTGTATTTTCAGGGCGCCATGGACTACAAAGACCATGACGGA
GATTACAAAGACCACGACATCGACTACAAGGATGACGATGACAAGGGAGGATACTCGGGAGCCGGCCCCG
CACTTGCACCTCCTGCGCCGCCGCCCCCCATCCAAGGATATGCCTTCAAGCCTCCACCTAGACCCGACTT
TGGGACCTCCGGGAGAACAATCAAATTACAGGCCAATTTCTTCGAAATGGACATCCCCAAAATTGACATC
TATCATTATGAATTGGATATCAAGCCAGAGAAGTGCCCGAGGAGAGTTAACAGGGAAATCGTGGAACACA
TGGTCCAGCACTTTAAAACACAGATCTTTGGGGATCGGAAGCCCGTGTTTGACGGCAGGAAGAATCTATA
CACAGCCATGCCCCTTCCGATTGGGAGGGACAAGGTGGAGCTGGAGGTCACGCTGCCAGGAGAAGGCAAG
GATCGCATCTTCAAGGTGTCCATCAAGTGGGTGTCCTGCGTGAGCTTGCAGGCGTTACACGATGCACTTT
CAGGGCGGCTGCCTAGCGTCCCTTTTGAGACGATCCAGGCCCTGGACGTGGTCATGAGGCACTTGCCATC
CATGAGGTACACCCCCGTGGGCCGCTCCTTCTTCACCGCGTCCGAAGGCTGCTCTAACCCTCTTGGCGGG
GGCCGAGAAGTGTGGTTTGGCTTCCATCAGTCCGTCCGGCCTTCTCTCTGGAAAATGATGCTGAATATTG
ATGTGTCAGCAACAGCGTTTTACAAGGCACAGCCAGTAATCGAGTTTGTTTGTGAAGTTTTGGATTTTAA
AAGTATTGAAGAACAACAAAAACCTCTGACAGATTCCCAAAGGGTAAAGTTTACCAAAGAAATTAAAGGT
CTAAAGGTGGAGATAACGCACTGTGGGCAGATGAAGAGGAAGTACCGCGTCTGCAATGTGACCCGGCGGC
CCGCCAGTCACCAAACATTCCCGCTGCAGCAGGAGAGCGGGCAGACGGTGGAGTGCACGGTGGCCCAGTA
TTTCAAGGACAGGCACAAGCTTGTTCTGCGCTACCCCCACCTCCCATGTTTACAAGTCGGACAGGAGCAG
AAACACACCTACCTTCCCCTGGAGGTCTGTAACATTGTGGCAGGACAAAGATGTATTAAAAAATTAACGG
ACAATCAGACCTCAACCATGATCAGAGCAACTGCTAGGTCGGCGCCCGATCGGCAAGAAGAGATTAGCAA
ATTGATGCGAAGTGCAAGTTTCAACACAGATCCATACGTCCGTGAATTTGGAATCATGGTCAAAGATGAG
ATGACAGACGTGACTGGGCGGGTGCTGCAGCCGCCCTCCATCCTCTACGGGGGCAGGAATAAAGCTATTG
CGACCCCTGTCCAGGGCGTCTGGGACATGCGGAAC
[405 nt withheld, positions 1506-1910]
AACAACATCCTGCTGCCCCAGGGCAGGCCGCCGGTGTTCCAGCAGCCCGTCATCTTTCTGGGAGCAGACG
TCACTCACCCCCCCGCCGGGGATGGGAAGAAGCCCTCCATTGCCGCCGTGGTGGGCAGCATGGACGCCCA
CCCCAATCGCTACTGCGCCACCGTGCGCGTGCAGCAGCACCGGCAGGATATCATACAAGACCTGGCCGCC
ATGGTCCGCGAGCTCCTCATCCAGTTCTACAAGTCCACGCGCTTCAAGCCCACCCGCATCATCTTCTACC
GCGACGGTGTCTCTGAAGGCCAGTTCCAGCAGGTTCTCCACCACGAGTTGCTGGCCATCCGTGAGGCCTG
TATCAAGCTAGAAAAAGACTACCAGCCCGGGATCACCTTCATCGTGGTGCAGAAGAGGCACCACACCCGG
CTCTTCTGCACTGACAAGAACGAGCGGGTTGGGAAAAGTGGAAACATTCCAGCAGGCACGACTGTGGACA
CGAAAATCACCCACCCCACCGAGTTCGACTTCTACCTGTGTAGTCACGCTGGCATCCAGGGGACAAGCAG
GCCTTCGCACTATCACGTCCTCTGGGACGACAATCGTTTCTCCTCTGATGAGCTGCAGATCCTAACCTAC
CAGCTGTGTCACACCTACGTGCGCTGCACACGCTCCGTGTCCATCCCAGCGCCAGCATACTACGCTCACC
TGGTGGCCTTCCGGGCCAGGTACCACCTGGTGGATAAGGAACATGACAGTGCTGAAGGAAGCCATACCTC
TGGGCAGAGTAACGGGCGAGACCACCAAGCACTGGCCAAGGCGGTCCAGGTTCACCAAGACACTCTGCGC
ACCATGTACTTTGCTTGATAGGATCGAATCGGACTTTCGAATTCTAGAACTATAGTGAGTCGTATTACGT
AGATCCAGACATGATAAGATACATTGATGAGTTTGGACAAACCACAACTAGAATGCAGTGAAAAAAATGC
TTTATTTGTGAAATTTGTGATGCTATTGCTTTATTTGTAACCATTATAAGCTGCAATAAACAAGTTAACA
ACAACAATTGCATTCATTTTATGTTTCAGGTTCAGGGGGAGGTGTGGGAGGTTTTTTAATTCGCGGCCGC
GGCGCCAATGCATTGGGCCCGGTACCCAGCTTTTGTTCCCTTTAGTGAGGGTTAATTGCGCGCTTGGCGT
AATCATGGTCATAGCTGTTTCCTGTGTGAAATTGTTATCCGCTCACAATTCCACACAACATACGAGCCGG
GAGCATAAAGTGTAAAGCCTGGGGTGCCTAATGAGTGAGCTAACTCACATTAATTGCGTTGCGCTCACTG
CCCGCTTTCCAGTCGGGAAACCTGTCGTGCCAGCTGCATTAATGAATCGGCCAACGCGCGGGGAGAGGCG
GTTTGCGTATTGGGCGCTCTTCCGCTTCCTCGCTCACTGACTCGCTGCGCTCGGTCGTTCGGCTGCGGCG
AGCGGTATCAGCTCACTCAAAGGCGGTAATACGGTTATCCACAGAATCAGGGGATAACGCAGGAAAGAAC
ATGTGAGCAAAAGGCCAGCAAAAGGCCAGGAACCGTAAAAAGGCCGCGTTGCTGGCGTTTTTCCATAGGC
TCCGCCCCCCTGACGAGCATCACAAAAATCGACGCTCAAGTCAGAGGTGGCGAAACCCGACAGGACTATA
AAGATACCAGGCGTTTCCCCCTGGAAGCTCCCTCGTGCGCTCTCCTGTTCCGACCCTGCCGCTTACCGGA
TACCTGTCCGCCTTTCTCCCTTCGGGAAGCGTGGCGCTTTCTCATAGCTCACGCTGTAGGTATCTCAGTT
CGGTGTAGGTCGTTCGCTCCAAGCTGGGCTGTGTGCACGAACCCCCCGTTCAGCCCGACCGCTGCGCCTT
ATCCGGTAACTATCGTCTTGAGTCCAACCCGGTAAGACACGACTTATCGCCACTGGCAGCAGCCACTGGT
AACAGGATTAGCAGAGCGAGGTATGTAGGCGGTGCTACAGAGTTCTTGAAGTGGTGGCCTAACTACGGCT
ACACTAGAAGAACAGTATTTGGTATCTGCGCTCTGCTGAAGCCAGTTACCTTCGGAAAAAGAGTTGGTAG
CTCTTGATCCGGCAAACAAACCACCGCTGGTAGCGGTGGTTTTTTTGTTTGCAAGCAGCAGATTACGCGC
AGAAAAAAAGGATCTCAAGAAGATCCTTTGATCTTTTCTACGGGGTCTGACGCTCAGTGGAACGAAAACT
CACGTTAAGGGATTTTGGTCATGAGATTATCAAAAAGGATCTTCACCTAGATCCTTTTAAATTAAAAATG
AAGTTTTAAATCAATCTAAAGTATATATGAGTAAACTTGGTCTGACAGTTACCAATGCTTAATCAGTGAG
GCACCTATCTCAGCGATCTGTCTATTTCGTTCATCCATAGTTGCCTGACTCCCCGTCGTGTAGATAACTA
CGATACGGGAGGGCTTACCATCTGGCCCCAGTGCTGCAATGATACCGCGAGACCCACGCTCACCGGCTCC
AGATTTATCAGCAATAAACCAGCCAGCCGGAAGGGCCGAGCGCAGAAGTGGTCCTGCAACTTTATCCGCC
TCCATCCAGTCTATTAATTGTTGCCGGGAAGCTAGAGTAAGTAGTTCGCCAGTTAATAGTTTGCGCAACG
TTGTTGCCATTGCTACAGGCATCGTGGTGTCACGCTCGTCGTTTGGTATGGCTTCATTCAGCTCCGGTTC
CCAACGATCAAGGCGAGTTACATGATCCCCCATGTTGTGCAAAAAAGCGGTTAGCTCCTTCGGTCCTCCG
ATCGTTGTCAGAAGTAAGTTGGCCGCAGTGTTATCACTCATGGTTATGGCAGCACTGCATAATTCTCTTA
CTGTCATGCCATCCGTAAGATGCTTTTCTGTGACTGGTGAGTACTCAACCAAGTCATTCTGAGAATAGTG
TATGCGGCGACCGAGTTGCTCTTGCCCGGCGTCAATACGGGATAATACCGCGCCACATAGCAGAACTTTA
AAAGTGCTCATCATTGGAAAACGTTCTTCGGGGCGAAAACTCTCAAGGATCTTACCGCTGTTGAGATCCA
GTTCGATGTAACCCACTCGTGCACCCAACTGATCTTCAGCATCTTTTACTTTCACCAGCGTTTCTGGGTG
AGCAAAAACAGGAAGGCAAAATGCCGCAAAAAAGGGAATAAGGGCGACACGGAAATGTTGAATACTCATA
CTCTTCCTTTTTCAATATTATTGAAGCATTTATCAGGGTTATTGTCTCATGAGCGGATACATATTTGAAT
GTATTTAGAAAAATAAACAAATAGGGGTTCCGCGCACATTTCCCCGAAAAGTGCCACCTAAATTGTAAGC
GTTAATATTTTGTTAAAATTCGCGTTAAATTTTTGTTAAATCAGCTCATTTTTTAACCAATAGGCCGAAA
TCGGCAAAATCCCTTATAAATCAAAAGAATAGACCGAGATAGGGT
[37 nt withheld, positions 5386-5422]
AAAGAACGTGGACTCCAACGTCAAAGG
[49 nt withheld, positions 5450-5498]
T
[91 nt withheld, positions 5500-5590]
G
[124 nt withheld, positions 5592-5715]
CCCATTCGCCATTCAGGCTGCGCAACTGTTGGGAAGGGCGATCGGTGCGGGCCTCTTCGCTATTACGCCA
GTCGACCGCCAATTCAATATGGCGTATATGGACTCATGCCAATTCAATATGGTGGATCTGGACCTGTGCC
AATTCAATATGGCGTATATGGACTCGTGCCAATTCAATATGGTGGATCTGGACCCCAGCCAATTCAATAT
GGCGGACTTGGCACCATGCCAATTCAATATGGCGGACCTGGCACTGTGCCAACTGGGGAGGGGTCTACTT
GGCACGGTGCCAAGTTTGAGGAGGGGTCTTGGCCCTGTGCCAAGTCCGCCATATTGAATTGGCATGGTGC
CAATAATGGCGGCCATATTGGCTATATGCCAGGATCAATATATAGGCAATATCCAATATGGCCCTATGCC
AATATGGCTATTGGCCAGGTTCAATACTATGTATTGGCCCTATGCCATATAGTATTCCATATATGGGTTT
TCCTATTGACGTAGATAGCCCCTCCCAATGGGCGGTCCCATATACCATATATGGGGCTTCCTAATACCGC
CCATAGCCACTCCCCCATTGACGTCAATGGTCTCTATATATGGTCTTTCCTATTGACGTCATATGGGCGG
TCCTATTGACGTATATGGCGCCTCCCCCATTGACGTCAATTACGGTAAATGGCCCGCCTGGCTCAATGCC
CATTGACGTCAATAGGACCACCCACCATTGACGTCAATGGGATGGCTCATTGCCCATTCATATCCGTTCT
CACGCCCCCTATTGACGTCAATGACGGTAAATGGCCCACTTGGCAGTACATCAATATCTATTAATAGTAA
CTTGGCAAGTACATTACTATTGGAAGTACGCCAGGGTACATTGGCAGTACTCCCATTGACGTCAATGGCG
GTAAATGGCCCGCGATGGCTGCCAAGTACATCCCCATTGACGTCAATGGGGAGGGGCAATGACGCAAATG
GGCGTTCCATTGACGTAAATGGGCGGTAGGCGTGCCTAATGGGAGGTCTATATAAGCAATGCTCGTTTAG
GGAAC
